Addgene plasmid #219073: SFFV-E2F1-Brd 101
Purpose: Transcription factor E2F1 with a specific barcode assigned.
Depositing lab: Filipe Pereira. Depositing organization: Center for Neuroscience and Cell Biology, University of Coimbra. Publication: A combinatorial transcription factor screening platform for immune cell reprogramming. Kurochkin I, Altman AR, Caiado I, Pertiga-Cabral D, Halitzki E, Minaeva M, Zimmermannova O, Henriques-Oliveira L, Klein D, Nair M, Oliveira D, Cajal LR, Knittel R, Feick C, Ringner M, Martin M, Cirovic B, Pires CF, Rosa FF, Sitnicka E, Theis FJ, Pereira CF. Cell Syst. 2026 Jan 21;17(1):101457. doi: 10.1016/j.cels.2025.101457. Epub 2026 Jan 14. PubMed 41539305.
Backbone
  Vector backbone: SFFV-MCS
  Backbone size w/o insert (bp): 6638
  Vector type: Lentiviral
Growth in bacteria
  Bacterial resistance: Ampicillin, 100 μg/mL
  Growth temperature: 37°C
  Growth strain: NEB Stable
  Copy number: High Copy
Gene/Insert
  Gene/Insert name: E2F1
  Species: H. sapiens (human)
  Insert size (bp): 1314
  Entrez Gene: E2F1 (a.k.a. E2F-1, RBAP1, RBBP3, RBP3)
  Promoter: The spleen focus-forming virus (SFFV) promoter
  Cloning method: Restriction Enzyme; 5′ cloning site Bsp119I (not destroyed); 3′ cloning site BstHI (not destroyed)
Terms and licenses: Academic/Nonprofit Terms; Industry Terms: Not Available to Industry
Depositor comments: Barcode sequence cloned into XbaI restriction site. Design of plasmid is as follows: SFFV-[TF sequence]-WPRE-[Barcode sequence].
How to cite: SFFV-E2F1-Brd 101 was a gift from Filipe Pereira (Addgene plasmid # 219073 ; http://n2t.net/addgene:219073 ; RRID:Addgene_219073)
