[The description below was written by a language model from this plasmid's Addgene catalogue record and pLannotate feature annotations shown in this document.]
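Description:
SFFV-E2F1-Brd 101 is a lentiviral expression plasmid built on the SFFV-MCS backbone, carrying the human transcription factor E2F1 together with a construct-specific DNA barcode. The sequenced plasmid is about 8 kb. In bacteria it is maintained through a high-copy ColE1/pUC-type origin and selected with ampicillin via the β-lactamase gene. An f1 origin and remnants of a pBluescript-style lac/T7/T3 region are also present in the bacterial portion. The viral portion has the layout of a third-generation, self-inactivating HIV-1 vector. An RSV promoter fused to a truncated 5' LTR drives genomic RNA production in packaging cells. It is followed by the Ψ packaging signal with a partial gag sequence, the Rev response element for Rev-dependent nuclear export, and the cPPT/CTS element. A ΔU3 3' LTR inactivates LTR promoter activity after integration, and an SV40 polyadenylation signal and SV40 origin sequence lie downstream of it.

The payload is a single expression cassette in which the spleen focus-forming virus (SFFV) promoter drives the roughly 1.3 kb E2F1 coding sequence, cloned between flanking multiple-cloning-site fragments. E2F1 is an activator of cell-cycle and DNA-replication genes that acts with DP partners and is regulated by RB1. A WPRE downstream of the coding sequence enhances transcript stability and expression. According to the depositor, the barcode sits after the WPRE in an XbaI site, although it is not annotated in the feature table. No tag, fluorescent reporter or mammalian selection marker is annotated. The plasmid belongs to a barcoded transcription factor collection made for combinatorial screening in immune cell reprogramming. In that setting the barcode presumably identifies which factors were delivered to a cell.
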