Features (pLannotate 1.2.2; 29 found; start..end, strand, type, name):
     94..112     -  promoter       T7 promoter: promoter for bacteriophage T7 RNA polymerase
    120..275     +  CDS            lacZα (fragment): LacZα fragment of β-galactosidase; lacZ fragment
    280..708     +  rep_origin     f1 ori (sequence partly withheld): f1 bacteriophage origin of replication; arrow indicates direction of (+) strand synthesis
    761..865     +  promoter       AmpR promoter: bla
    866..1726    +  CDS            AmpR: β-lactamase; bla; confers resistance to ampicillin, carbenicillin, and related antibiotics
   1897..2485    +  rep_origin     ori: high-copy-number ColE1/pMB1/pBR322/pUC origin of replication
   2668..2760    +  CDS            lacI (fragment): lac repressor; lacI; The lac repressor binds to the lac operator to inhibit transcription in E. coli. This inhibition can be relieved by adding lactose or isopropyl-β-D-thiogalactopyranoside (IPTG).
   2773..2794    +  protein_bind   CAP binding site: CAP binding activates transcription in the presence of cAMP. E. coli catabolite activator protein
   2809..2839    +  promoter       lac promoter: promoter for the E. coli lac operon
   2847..2863    +  protein_bind   lac operator: The lac repressor binds to the lac operator to inhibit transcription in E. coli. This inhibition can be relieved by adding lactose or isopropyl-β-D-thiogalactopyranoside (IPTG). lac repressor encoded by lacI
   2908..2926    +  promoter       T3 promoter: promoter for bacteriophage T3 RNA polymerase
   2954..3180    +  promoter       RSV promoter: Rous sarcoma virus enhancer/promoter
   3181..3361    +  LTR            5' LTR (truncated): truncated 5' long terminal repeat (LTR) from HIV-1
   3408..3533    +  misc_feature   HIV-1 Ψ: packaging signal of human immunodeficiency virus type 1
   3517..3880    +  CDS            HIV-1 gag (fragment): gag protein from human immunodeficiency virus 1; gag
   4026..4259    +  misc_feature   RRE: The Rev response element (RRE) of HIV-1 allows for Rev-dependent mRNA export from the nucleus to the cytoplasm.
   4636..4736    +  CDS            Rev (fragment): human immunodeficiency virus 1 (HIV-1) Rev protein; rev; enhances nuclear export of unspliced and incompletely spliced viral mRNAs
   4755..4872    +  misc_feature   cPPT/CTS: central polypurine tract and central termination sequence of HIV-1
   4906..5307    +  promoter       SFFV promoter: spleen focus-forming virus long terminal repeat (LTR) promoter
   5317..5340    +  misc_feature   MCS (fragment): pBluescript multiple cloning site
   5365..6675    +  CDS            E2F1: E2F1_HUMAN - Also known as RBBP3. Experimental evidence at protein level: Swiss-Prot protein existence level 1. Transcription activator that binds DNA cooperatively with DP proteins through the E2 recognition site, 5'-TTTC[CG]CGC-3' found in the promoter region of a number of genes whose products are involved in cell cycle regulation or in DNA replication. The DRTF1/E2F complex functions in the control of cell-cycle progression from G1 to S phase. E2F1 binds preferentially RB1 in a cell-cycle dependent manner. It can mediate both cell proliferation and TP53/p53-dependent apoptosis. Blocks adip
   6686..6711    +  misc_feature   MCS (fragment): pBluescript multiple cloning site
   6711..6770    +  CDS            S (fragment): HBSAG_WHV6 - Experimental evidence at transcript level: Swiss-Prot protein existence level 2. The middle envelope protein plays an important role in the budding of the virion. It is involved in the induction of budding in a nucleocapsid independent way. In this process the majority of envelope proteins bud to form subviral lipoprotein particles of 22 nm of diameter that do not contain a nucleocapsid (By similarity). From Woodchuck hepatitis B virus (isolate w64/pWS23) (WHV).
   6902..7305    +  misc_feature   WPRE: woodchuck hepatitis virus posttranscriptional regulatory element
   7363..7422    +  CDS            nef (fragment): NEF_HV1Z2 - Experimental evidence at protein level: Swiss-Prot protein existence level 1. Extracellular Nef protein targets CD4(+) T-lymphocytes for apoptosis by interacting with CXCR4 surface receptors. From Human immunodeficiency virus type 1 group M subtype D (isolate Z2/CDC-Z34) (HIV-1).
   7424..7657    +  LTR            3' LTR (ΔU3): self-inactivating 3' long terminal repeat (LTR) from HIV-1
   7729..7850    +  polyA_signal   SV40 poly(A) signal: SV40 polyadenylation signal
   7869..7890    +  rep_origin     SV40 ori (fragment): SV40 origin of replication
   7890..73      +  rep_origin     SV40 ori (across the origin): SV40 origin of replication
>Addgene plasmid #219073 | SFFV-E2F1-Brd 101 | addgene full sequence | sequence record 448896 | Addgene NGS Result
ATTTATGCAGAGGCCGAGGCCGCCTCGGCCTCTGAGCTATTCCAGAAGTAGTGAGGAGGCTTTTTTGGAG
GCCTAGGGACGTACCCAATTCGCCCTATAGTGAGTCGTATTACGCGCGCTCACTGGCCGTCGTTTTACAA
CGTCGTGACTGGGAAAACCCTGGCGTTACCCAACTTAATCGCCTTGCAGCACATCCCCCTTTCGCCAGCT
GGCGTAATAGCGAAGAGGCCCGCACCGATCGCCCTTCCCAACAGTTGCGCAGCCTGAATGGCGAATGGG
[124 nt withheld, positions 280-403]
C
[91 nt withheld, positions 405-495]
A
[49 nt withheld, positions 497-545]
CCTTTGACGTTGGAGTCCACGTTCTTT
[37 nt withheld, positions 573-609]
ACCCTATCTCGGTCTATTCTTTTGATTTATAAGGGATTTTGCCGATTTCGGCCTATTGGTTAAAAAATGA
GCTGATTTAACAAAAATTTAACGCGAATTTTAACAAAATATTAACGCTTACAATTTAGGTGGCACTTTTC
GGGGAAATGTGCGCGGAACCCCTATTTGTTTATTTTTCTAAATACATTCAAATATGTATCCGCTCATGAG
ACAATAACCCTGATAAATGCTTCAATAATATTGAAAAAGGAAGAGTATGAGTATTCAACATTTCCGTGTC
GCCCTTATTCCCTTTTTTGCGGCATTTTGCCTTCCTGTTTTTGCTCACCCAGAAACGCTGGTGAAAGTAA
AAGATGCTGAAGATCAGTTGGGTGCACGAGTGGGTTACATCGAACTGGATCTCAACAGCGGTAAGATCCT
TGAGAGTTTTCGCCCCGAAGAACGTTTTCCAATGATGAGCACTTTTAAAGTTCTGCTATGTGGCGCGGTA
TTATCCCGTATTGACGCCGGGCAAGAGCAACTCGGTCGCCGCATACACTATTCTCAGAATGACTTGGTTG
AGTACTCACCAGTCACAGAAAAGCATCTTACGGATGGCATGACAGTAAGAGAATTATGCAGTGCTGCCAT
AACCATGAGTGATAACACTGCGGCCAACTTACTTCTGACAACGATCGGAGGACCGAAGGAGCTAACCGCT
TTTTTGCACAACATGGGGGATCATGTAACTCGCCTTGATCGTTGGGAACCGGAGCTGAATGAAGCCATAC
CAAACGACGAGCGTGACACCACGATGCCTGTAGCAATGGCAACAACGTTGCGCAAACTATTAACTGGCGA
ACTACTTACTCTAGCTTCCCGGCAACAATTAATAGACTGGATGGAGGCGGATAAAGTTGCAGGACCACTT
CTGCGCTCGGCCCTTCCGGCTGGCTGGTTTATTGCTGATAAATCTGGAGCCGGTGAGCGTGGGTCTCGCG
GTATCATTGCAGCACTGGGGCCAGATGGTAAGCCCTCCCGTATCGTAGTTATCTACACGACGGGGAGTCA
GGCAACTATGGATGAACGAAATAGACAGATCGCTGAGATAGGTGCCTCACTGATTAAGCATTGGTAACTG
TCAGACCAAGTTTACTCATATATACTTTAGATTGATTTAAAACTTCATTTTTAATTTAAAAGGATCTAGG
TGAAGATCCTTTTTGATAATCTCATGACCAAAATCCCTTAACGTGAGTTTTCGTTCCACTGAGCGTCAGA
CCCCGTAGAAAAGATCAAAGGATCTTCTTGAGATCCTTTTTTTCTGCGCGTAATCTGCTGCTTGCAAACA
AAAAAACCACCGCTACCAGCGGTGGTTTGTTTGCCGGATCAAGAGCTACCAACTCTTTTTCCGAAGGTAA
CTGGCTTCAGCAGAGCGCAGATACCAAATACTGTTCTTCTAGTGTAGCCGTAGTTAGGCCACCACTTCAA
GAACTCTGTAGCACCGCCTACATACCTCGCTCTGCTAATCCTGTTACCAGTGGCTGCTGCCAGTGGCGAT
AAGTCGTGTCTTACCGGGTTGGACTCAAGACGATAGTTACCGGATAAGGCGCAGCGGTCGGGCTGAACGG
GGGGTTCGTGCACACAGCCCAGCTTGGAGCGAACGACCTACACCGAACTGAGATACCTACAGCGTGAGCT
ATGAGAAAGCGCCACGCTTCCCGAAGGGAGAAAGGCGGACAGGTATCCGGTAAGCGGCAGGGTCGGAACA
GGAGAGCGCACGAGGGAGCTTCCAGGGGGAAACGCCTGGTATCTTTATAGTCCTGTCGGGTTTCGCCACC
TCTGACTTGAGCGTCGATTTTTGTGATGCTCGTCAGGGGGGCGGAGCCTATGGAAAAACGCCAGCAACGC
GGCCTTTTTACGGTTCCTGGCCTTTTGCTGGCCTTTTGCTCACATGTTCTTTCCTGCGTTATCCCCTGAT
TCTGTGGATAACCGTATTACCGCCTTTGAGTGAGCTGATACCGCTCGCCGCAGCCGAACGACCGAGCGCA
GCGAGTCAGTGAGCGAGGAAGCGGAAGAGCGCCCAATACGCAAACCGCCTCTCCCCGCGCGTTGGCCGAT
TCATTAATGCAGCTGGCACGACAGGTTTCCCGACTGGAAAGCGGGCAGTGAGCGCAACGCAATTAATGTG
AGTTAGCTCACTCATTAGGCACCCCAGGCTTTACACTTTATGCTTCCGGCTCGTATGTTGTGTGGAATTG
TGAGCGGATAACAATTTCACACAGGAAACAGCTATGACCATGATTACGCCAAGCGCGCAATTAACCCTCA
CTAAAGGGAACAAAAGCTGGAGCTGCAAGCTTAATGTAGTCTTATGCAATACTCTTGTAGTCTTGCAACA
TGGTAACGATGAGTTAGCAACATGCCTTACAAGGAGAGAAAAAGCACCGTGCATGCCGATTGGTGGAAGT
AAGGTGGTACGATCGTGCCTTATTAGGAAGGCAACAGACGGGTCTGACATGGATTGGACGAACCACTGAA
TTGCCGCATTGCAGAGATATTGTATTTAAGTGCCTAGCTCGATACATAAACGGGTCTCTCTGGTTAGACC
AGATCTGAGCCTGGGAGCTCTCTGGCTAACTAGGGAACCCACTGCTTAAGCCTCAATAAAGCTTGCCTTG
AGTGCTTCAAGTAGTGTGTGCCCGTCTGTTGTGTGACTCTGGTAACTAGAGATCCCTCAGACCCTTTTAG
TCAGTGTGGAAAATCTCTAGCAGTGGCGCCCGAACAGGGACTTGAAAGCGAAAGGGAAACCAGAGGAGCT
CTCTCGACGCAGGACTCGGCTTGCTGAAGCGCGCACGGCAAGAGGCGAGGGGCGGCGACTGGTGAGTACG
CCAAAAATTTTGACTAGCGGAGGCTAGAAGGAGAGAGATGGGTGCGAGAGCGTCAGTATTAAGCGGGGGA
GAATTAGATCGCGATGGGAAAAAATTCGGTTAAGGCCAGGGGGAAAGAAAAAATATAAATTAAAACATAT
AGTATGGGCAAGCAGGGAGCTAGAACGATTCGCAGTTAATCCTGGCCTGTTAGAAACATCAGAAGGCTGT
AGACAAATACTGGGACAGCTACAACCATCCCTTCAGACAGGATCAGAAGAACTTAGATCATTATATAATA
CAGTAGCAACCCTCTATTGTGTGCATCAAAGGATAGAGATAAAAGACACCAAGGAAGCTTTAGACAAGAT
AGAGGAAGAGCAAAACAAAAGTAAGACCACCGCACAGCAAGCGGCCGCTGATCTTCAGACCTGGAGGAGG
AGATATGAGGGACAATTGGAGAAGTGAATTATATAAATATAAAGTAGTAAAAATTGAACCATTAGGAGTA
GCACCCACCAAGGCAAAGAGAAGAGTGGTGCAGAGAGAAAAAAGAGCAGTGGGAATAGGAGCTTTGTTCC
TTGGGTTCTTGGGAGCAGCAGGAAGCACTATGGGCGCAGCGTCAATGACGCTGACGGTACAGGCCAGACA
ATTATTGTCTGGTATAGTGCAGCAGCAGAACAATTTGCTGAGGGCTATTGAGGCGCAACAGCATCTGTTG
CAACTCACAGTCTGGGGCATCAAGCAGCTCCAGGCAAGAATCCTGGCTGTGGAAAGATACCTAAAGGATC
AACAGCTCCTGGGGATTTGGGGTTGCTCTGGAAAACTCATTTGCACCACTGCTGTGCCTTGGAATGCTAG
TTGGAGTAATAAATCTCTGGAACAGATTTGGAATCACACGACCTGGATGGAGTGGGACAGAGAAATTAAC
AATTACACAAGCTTAATACACTCCTTAATTGAAGAATCGCAAAACCAGCAAGAAAAGAATGAACAAGAAT
TATTGGAATTAGATAAATGGGCAAGTTTGTGGAATTGGTTTAACATAACAAATTGGCTGTGGTATATAAA
ATTATTCATAATGATAGTAGGAGGCTTGGTAGGTTTAAGAATAGTTTTTGCTGTACTTTCTATAGTGAAT
AGAGTTAGGCAGGGATATTCACCATTATCGTTTCAGACCCACCTCCCAACCCCGAGGGGACCCGACAGGC
CCGAAGGAATAGAAGAAGAAGGTGGAGAGAGAGACAGAGACAGATCCATTCGATTAGTGAACGGATCTCG
ACGGTATCGGTTAACTTTTAAAAGAAAAGGGGGGATTGGGGGGTACAGTGCAGGGGAAAGAATAGTAGAC
ATAATAGCAACAGACATACAAACTAAAGAATTACAAAAACAAATTACAAAAATTCAAAATTTTATCGATC
ACGAGACTAGCCTCGAGCTGGCTGCAGTAACGCCATTTTGCAAGGCATGGAAAAATACCAAACCAAGAAT
AGAGAAGTTCAGATCAAGGGCGGGTACATGAAAATAGCTAACGTTGGGCCAAACAGGATATCTGCGGTGA
GCAGTTTCGGCCCCGGCCCGGGGCCAAGAACAGATGGTCACCGCAGTTTCGGCCCCGGCCCGAGGCCAAG
AACAGATGGTCCCCAGATATGGCCCAACCCTCAGCAGTTTCTTAAGACCCATCAGATGTTTCCAGGCTCC
CCCAAGGACCTGAAATGACCCTGCGCCTTATTTGAATTAACCAATCAGCCTGCTTCTCGCTTCTGTTCGC
GCGCTTCTGCTTCCCGAGCTCTATAAAAGAGCTCACAACCCCTCACTCGGCGCGCCAGTCCTCCGACAGA
CTGAGTCGGCCGGTCGAATCAAGCTTATCGATACCGTCGACGGATCCGCTAGCCCGCGGTTCGAAATGGC
CTTAGCAGGAGCACCCGCAGGCGGACCGTGTGCTCCAGCCCTCGAAGCGCTTCTGGGTGCTGGAGCCCTC
AGACTTTTGGATTCTAGTCAAATAGTGATTATTTCTGCGGCCCAAGATGCTTCCGCACCCCCAGCCCCTA
CGGGTCCGGCTGCTCCTGCAGCTGGTCCTTGTGATCCCGATTTGTTGCTCTTTGCAACACCCCAAGCACC
GAGACCTACCCCATCTGCACCTCGTCCGGCATTAGGTCGGCCACCTGTTAAAAGACGGTTGGATCTCGAG
ACAGATCACCAATATTTGGCGGAATCTTCTGGTCCCGCCAGGGGCCGCGGGCGACACCCGGGTAAGGGCG
TCAAGAGCCCTGGTGAAAAGTCCAGGTACGAAACGTCCCTCAACTTAACTACGAAAAGGTTCTTGGAACT
TCTCTCACATAGCGCAGATGGCGTTGTGGATCTTAATTGGGCGGCAGAAGTCTTGAAAGTCCAGAAAAGA
AGGATTTACGACATAACAAATGTGTTGGAAGGAATACAACTGATCGCTAAGAAAAGCAAGAATCATATTC
AATGGCTCGGATCACATACTACCGTTGGGGTGGGAGGGAGGCTCGAAGGCCTCACTCAAGATTTGAGGCA
ATTGCAAGAATCCGAACAACAATTGGATCATCTCATGAACATTTGCACAACCCAACTCAGGTTACTGTCA
GAAGATACAGATTCTCAACGGCTCGCATATGTTACATGCCAAGATCTCCGATCCATCGCTGATCCGGCTG
AACAAATGGTAATGGTTATTAAGGCACCACCAGAAACTCAACTGCAGGCTGTAGATTCCAGCGAAAATTT
CCAAATATCACTCAAATCCAAGCAGGGGCCTATTGACGTATTTCTTTGTCCAGAAGAAACAGTGGGCGGA
ATTTCACCAGGTAAAACTCCTAGTCAAGAAGTGACATCCGAAGAAGAAAATCGGGCGACAGATAGCGCTA
CGATTGTTAGCCCGCCACCCAGCTCACCCCCATCTAGCCTGACAACCGACCCATCCCAAAGCCTGCTGTC
TTTGGAACAGGAGCCACTCCTGTCACGCATGGGTTCTTTGCGCGCGCCTGTTGATGAAGATAGGTTGAGC
CCCTTGGTTGCAGCAGATAGCCTTTTGGAACACGTCCGTGAAGATTTTAGCGGGTTATTACCGGAAGAAT
TTATTTCTCTGAGCCCGCCACATGAAGCGCTGGATTATCATTTTGGGCTTGAAGAAGGGGAAGGAATTCG
AGATTTGTTTGATTGCGATTTCGGTGATCTTACACCGTTGGACTTTTGAACCGGTCGGATCCCCCGGGCT
GCAGGAATTCGAGCATCTTACCGCCATTTATTCCCATATTTGTTCTGTTTTTCTTGATTTGGGTATACAT
TTAAATGTTAATAAAACAAAATGGTGGGGCAATCATTTACATTTTTAGGGATATGTAATTACTAGTTCAG
GTGTATTGCCACAAGACAAACATGTTAAGAAACTTTCCCGTTATTTACGCTCTGTTCCTGTTAATCAACC
TCTGGATTACAAAATTTGTGAAAGATTGACTGATATTCTTAACTATGTTGCTCCTTTTACGCTGTGTGGA
TATGCTGCTTTAATGCCTCTGTATCATGCTATTGCTTCCCGTACGGCTTTCGTTTTCTCCTCCTTGTATA
AATCCTGGTTGCTGTCTCTTTATGAGGAGTTGTGGCCCGTTGTCCGTCAACGTGGCGTGGTGTGCTCTGT
GTTTGCTGACGCAACCCCCACTGGCTGGGGCATTGCCACCACCTGTCAACTCCTTTCTGGGACTTTCGCT
TTCCCCCTCCCGATCGCCACGGCAGAACTCATCGCCGCCTGCCTTGCCCGCTGCTGGACAGGGGCTAGGT
TGCTGGGCACTGATAATTCCGTGGTGTTGTCGGGGAAGCTGACGTCCTTTGCAATTCGATATCAAGCTGT
ACCTTCTAGATGTACATCAGTACAAGCGCTTCTAGACCAATGACTTACAAGGCAGCTGTAGATCTTAGCC
ACTTTTTAAAAGAAAAGGGGGGACTGGAAGGGCTAATTCACTCCCAACGAAGACAAGATCTGCTTTTTGC
TTGTACTGGGTCTCTCTGGTTAGACCAGATCTGAGCCTGGGAGCTCTCTGGCTAACTAGGGAACCCACTG
CTTAAGCCTCAATAAAGCTTGCCTTGAGTGCTTCAAGTAGTGTGTGCCCGTCTGTTGTGTGACTCTGGTA
ACTAGAGATCCCTCAGACCCTTTTAGTCAGTGTGGAAAATCTCTAGCAGTAGTAGTTCATGTCATCTTAT
TATTCAGTATTTATAACTTGCAAAGAAATGAATATCAGAGAGTGAGAGGAACTTGTTTATTGCAGCTTAT
AATGGTTACAAATAAAGCAATAGCATCACAAATTTCACAAATAAAGCATTTTTTTCACTGCATTCTAGTT
GTGGTTTGTCCAAACTCATCAATGTATCTTATCATGTCTGGCTCTAGCTATCCCGCCCCTAACTCCGCCC
ATCCCGCCCCTAACTCCGCCCAGTTCCGCCCATTCTCCGCCCCATGGCTGACTAATTTTTTTT
