>Addgene plasmid #219073 | SFFV-E2F1-Brd 101 | depositor partial sequence | sequence record 427699 | TF ORF
ATGGCCTTAGCAGGAGCACCCGCAGGCGGACCGTGTGCTCCAGCCCTCGAAGCGCTTCTGGGTGCTGGAG
CCCTCAGACTTTTGGATTCTAGTCAAATAGTGATTATTTCTGCGGCCCAAGATGCTTCCGCACCCCCAGC
CCCTACGGGTCCGGCTGCTCCTGCAGCTGGTCCTTGTGATCCCGATTTGTTGCTCTTTGCAACACCCCAA
GCACCGAGACCTACCCCATCTGCACCTCGTCCGGCATTAGGTCGGCCACCTGTTAAAAGACGGTTGGATC
TCGAGACAGATCACCAATATTTGGCGGAATCTTCTGGTCCCGCCAGGGGCCGCGGGCGACACCCGGGTAA
GGGCGTCAAGAGCCCTGGTGAAAAGTCCAGGTACGAAACGTCCCTCAACTTAACTACGAAAAGGTTCTTG
GAACTTCTCTCACATAGCGCAGATGGCGTTGTGGATCTTAATTGGGCGGCAGAAGTCTTGAAAGTCCAGA
AAAGAAGGATTTACGACATAACAAATGTGTTGGAAGGAATACAACTGATCGCTAAGAAAAGCAAGAATCA
TATTCAATGGCTCGGATCACATACTACCGTTGGGGTGGGAGGGAGGCTCGAAGGCCTCACTCAAGATTTG
AGGCAATTGCAAGAATCCGAACAACAATTGGATCATCTCATGAACATTTGCACAACCCAACTCAGGTTAC
TGTCAGAAGATACAGATTCTCAACGGCTCGCATATGTTACATGCCAAGATCTCCGATCCATCGCTGATCC
GGCTGAACAAATGGTAATGGTTATTAAGGCACCACCAGAAACTCAACTGCAGGCTGTAGATTCCAGCGAA
AATTTCCAAATATCACTCAAATCCAAGCAGGGGCCTATTGACGTATTTCTTTGTCCAGAAGAAACAGTGG
GCGGAATTTCACCAGGTAAAACTCCTAGTCAAGAAGTGACATCCGAAGAAGAAAATCGGGCGACAGATAG
CGCTACGATTGTTAGCCCGCCACCCAGCTCACCCCCATCTAGCCTGACAACCGACCCATCCCAAAGCCTG
CTGTCTTTGGAACAGGAGCCACTCCTGTCACGCATGGGTTCTTTGCGCGCGCCTGTTGATGAAGATAGGT
TGAGCCCCTTGGTTGCAGCAGATAGCCTTTTGGAACACGTCCGTGAAGATTTTAGCGGGTTATTACCGGA
AGAATTTATTTCTCTGAGCCCGCCACATGAAGCGCTGGATTATCATTTTGGGCTTGAAGAAGGGGAAGGA
ATTCGAGATTTGTTTGATTGCGATTTCGGTGATCTTACACCGTTGGACTTTTGA
