>Addgene plasmid #219073 | SFFV-E2F1-Brd 101 | depositor partial sequence | sequence record 427700 | Barcode sequence
TGTACATCAGTACAAGCGCT
